Addgene plasmid #126248: pGWB14-LYX030
Purpose: With a Nicotiana benthamiana transcription factor in PGWB14 backbone, for Agrobacterium mediated transient or stable expression corresponding transcription factor fused with a C-terminal HA tag.
Depositing lab: Silin Zhong. Depositing organization: Chinese University of Hong Kong.
Backbone
  Vector backbone: pGWB14
  Vector type: Plant Expression
  Selectable markers: Hygromycin
Growth in bacteria
  Bacterial resistance: Kanamycin, 50 μg/mL
  Growth temperature: 37°C
  Growth strain: DH5alpha
  Copy number: Low Copy
Gene/Insert
  Gene/Insert name: Niben101Scf00508g09017.1
  Species: Nicotiana benthamiana
  Promoter: CaMV 35S
  Tag / fusion protein: HA (C terminal on insert)
  Cloning method: Gibson Cloning
Terms and licenses: Academic/Nonprofit Terms; Industry Terms: Not Available to Industry
How to cite: pGWB14-LYX030 was a gift from Silin Zhong (Addgene plasmid # 126248 ; http://n2t.net/addgene:126248 ; RRID:Addgene_126248)
