[The description below was written by a language model from this plasmid's Addgene catalogue record and pLannotate feature annotations shown in this document.]
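Description:
pGWB14-LYX030 is a plant binary expression plasmid built on the pGWB14 backbone for Agrobacterium-mediated transient or stable expression of a Nicotiana benthamiana transcription factor. The backbone carries the broad-host-range IncP replication system (oriV with the trans-acting trfA replication protein), which supports low-copy maintenance in both E. coli and Agrobacterium, together with oriT and traJ for mobilisation. Bacterial selection is by kanamycin (KanR). Remnants of tetracycline resistance genes, an IS1 element and other partial backbone sequences are also annotated but are not listed as functional markers.

Between the nopaline-type right and left T-DNA border repeats lie three expression units. The main cassette places the insert, gene model Niben101Scf00508g09017.1, under the constitutive CaMV 35S promoter. The coding sequence is flanked by attB1 and attB2 sites, although the record lists Gibson assembly as the cloning method. It continues in frame into a C-terminal 3xHA epitope tag and ends at a NOS terminator. The automated annotation labels the open reading frame by similarity to Arabidopsis BPC6, a GAGA-repeat-binding BBR/BPC transcriptional regulator, suggesting the insert is a homologue of that family. A second cassette, not mentioned in the catalogue fields, drives the tomato bushy stunt virus P19 silencing suppressor from a 35S promoter with a CaMV polyadenylation signal. P19 typically boosts protein accumulation in agroinfiltrated leaves by limiting post-transcriptional gene silencing. The third unit is a 35S-driven hygromycin phosphotransferase gene with a NOS terminator for selecting stably transformed plants. The HA tag allows detection or immunoprecipitation of the expressed factor.
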