Features (pLannotate 1.2.2; 36 found; start..end, strand, type, name):
      3..89      -  CDS            traI (fragment): TRAI6_ECOLX - Experimental evidence at protein level: Swiss-Prot protein existence level 1. The initiation process of transfer DNA synthesis requires the interaction of at least three plasmid-specific components (TraH, I, and J) at the transfer origin resulting in the assembly of a specialised nucleoprotein complex - the relaxosome. Site- and strand-specific cleavage at the transfer origin is dependent on TraI and TraJ. From Escherichia coli.
    127..498     -  CDS            traJ: oriT-recognizing protein; traJ
    531..640     -  oriT           oriT: incP origin of transfer
    772..962     +  rep_origin     ori (fragment): high-copy-number ColE1/pMB1/pBR322/pUC origin of replication
   1321..1971    -  CDS            TetR: tetracycline resistance regulatory protein; tetR
   2077..2326    +  CDS            TcR (fragment): tetracycline efflux protein; tetA; confers resistance to tetracycline
   2436..2460    -  misc_feature   RB T-DNA repeat: right border repeat from nopaline C58 T-DNA
   2490..2508    +  misc_feature   MCS (fragment): pUC18/19 multiple cloning site
   2559..2904    +  promoter       CaMV 35S promoter: strong constitutive promoter from cauliflower mosaic virus
   2856..2902    +  promoter       minimal CaMV 35S promoter: minimal 35S promoter from cauliflower mosaic virus
   2914..2932    -  misc_feature   MCS (fragment): pUC18/19 multiple cloning site
   2943..3458    +  CDS            P19_TBSVC: Experimental evidence at protein level: Swiss-Prot protein existence level 1. Acts as a suppressor of RNA-mediated gene silencing, also known as post-transcriptional gene silencing (PTGS), a mechanism of plant viral defense that limits the accumulation of viral RNAs. Binds to short interfering RNAs (siRNAs) with high affinity. Acts as a molecular caliper to specifically select siRNAs based on the length of the duplex region of the RNA (By similarity). From Tomato bushy stunt virus (strain Cherry) (TBSV).
   3531..3707    +  polyA_signal   CaMV poly(A) signal: cauliflower mosaic virus polyadenylation signal
   4210..4551    +  promoter       CaMV 35S promoter: strong constitutive promoter from cauliflower mosaic virus
   4562..4586    +  protein_bind   attB1: mutant version of attB; recombination site for the Gateway® BP reaction BP Clonase™
   4598..5596    +  CDS            BPC6: BPC6_ARATH - Also known as BBR/BPC6. Experimental evidence at protein level: Swiss-Prot protein existence level 1. Transcriptional regulator that specifically binds to GA-rich elements (GAGA-repeats) present in regulatory sequences of genes involved in developmental processes. From Arabidopsis thaliana (Mouse-ear cress).
   5604..5628    -  protein_bind   attB2: mutant version of attB; recombination site for the Gateway® BP reaction BP Clonase™
   5657..5746    +  CDS            3xHA: three tandem HA epitope tags
   5780..6032    +  terminator     NOS terminator: nopaline synthase terminator and poly(A) signal
   6461..6713    -  terminator     NOS terminator: nopaline synthase terminator and poly(A) signal
   6737..7165    -  CDS            nos (fragment): DHNO_AGRT7 - Protein inferred from homology: Swiss-Prot protein existence level 3. From Agrobacterium tumefaciens (strain T37).
   7181..8206    -  CDS            HygR: aminoglycoside phosphotransferase from E. coli; aph(4)-Ia; confers resistance to hygromycin
   8216..8560    -  promoter       CaMV 35S promoter: strong constitutive promoter from cauliflower mosaic virus
   8217..8263    -  promoter       minimal CaMV 35S promoter: minimal 35S promoter from cauliflower mosaic virus
   8698..8853    +  CDS            lacZα (fragment) (sequence partly withheld): LacZα fragment of β-galactosidase; lacZ fragment
   8851..9151    +  rep_origin     M13 ori (fragment) (sequence partly withheld): M13 bacteriophage origin of replication; arrow indicates direction of (+) strand synthesis
   9152..9282    +  CDS            lacI (fragment): lac repressor; lacI; The lac repressor binds to the lac operator to inhibit transcription in E. coli. This inhibition can be relieved by adding lactose or isopropyl-β-D-thiogalactopyranoside (IPTG).
   9336..9360    -  misc_feature   LB T-DNA repeat: left border repeat from nopaline C58 T-DNA
  10817..10936   -  CDS            tetR (fragment): TETR1_ECOLX - Experimental evidence at protein level: Swiss-Prot protein existence level 1. TetR is the repressor of the tetracycline resistance element; its N-terminal region forms a helix-turn-helix structure and binds DNA. Binding of tetracycline to TetR reduces the repressor affinity for the tetracycline resistance gene (tetA) promoter operator sites. From Escherichia coli.
  10956..12104   -  CDS            trfA: trans-acting replication protein that binds to and activates oriV
  12403..13197   -  CDS            KanR: aminoglycoside phosphotransferase; aphA-3; confers resistance to kanamycin
  13389..14156   +  mobile_element IS1: prokaryotic transposable element IS1
  14165..14314   -  CDS            satA (fragment): STA_BACSU - Also known as yyaR. Experimental evidence at protein level: Swiss-Prot protein existence level 1. Involved in resistance to streptothricin, a broad-spectrum antibiotic produced by streptomycetes. Detoxifies streptothricin via acetylation of the beta amino group of the first beta-lysyl moiety of streptothricin. From Bacillus subtilis (strain 168).
  14313..14507   -  CDS            satA (fragment): STA_BACSU - Also known as yyaR. Experimental evidence at protein level: Swiss-Prot protein existence level 1. Involved in resistance to streptothricin, a broad-spectrum antibiotic produced by streptomycetes. Detoxifies streptothricin via acetylation of the beta amino group of the first beta-lysyl moiety of streptothricin. From Bacillus subtilis (strain 168).
  14510..14785   -  CDS            klaC (fragment): KLAC_ECOLX - Also known as telB. Protein predicted: Swiss-Prot protein existence level 4. Belongs to the kla operon, which is associated with cryptic tellurite resistance, and IncW plasmid fertility inhibition. From Escherichia coli.
  14849..15480   -  rep_origin     oriV: incP origin of replication
>Addgene plasmid #126248 | pGWB14-LYX030 | addgene full sequence | sequence record 246471 | Addgene NGS Result
TCGGTCTTGCCTTGCTCGTCGGTGATGTACTTCACCAGCTCCGCGAAGTCGCTCTTCTTGATGGAGCGCA
TGGGGACGTGCTTGGCAATCACGCGCACCCCCCGGCCGTTTTAGCGGCTAAAAAAGTCATGGCTCTGCCC
TCGGGCGGACCACGCCCATCATGACCTTGCCAAGCTCGTCCTGCTTCTCTTCGATCTTCGCCAGCAGGGC
GAGGATCGTGGCATCACCGAACCGCGCCGTGCGCGGGTCGTCGGTGAGCCAGAGTTTCAGCAGGCCGCCC
AGGCGGCCCAGGTCGCCATTGATGCGGGCCAGCTCGCGGACGTGCTCATAGTCCACGACGCCCGTGATTT
TGTAGCCCTGGCCGACGGCCAGCAGGTAGGCCGACAGGCTCATGCCGGCCGCCGCCGCCTTTTCCTCAAT
CGCTCTTCGTTCGTCTGGAAGGCAGTACACCTTGATAGGTGGGCTGCCCTTCCTGGTTGGCTTGGTTTCA
TCAGCCATCCGCTTGCCCTCATCTGTTACGCCGGCGGTAGCCGGCCAGCCTCGCAGAGCAGGATTCCCGT
TGAGCACCGCCAGGTGCGAATAAGGGACAGTGAAGAAGGAACACCCGCTCGCGGGTGGGCCTACTTCACC
TATCCTGCCCGGCTGACGCCGTTGGATACACCAAGGAAAGTCTACACGAACCCTTTGGCAAAATCCTGTA
TATCGTGCGAAAAAGGATGGATATACCGAAAAAATCGCTATAATGACCCCGAAGCAGGGTTATGCAGCGG
AAAAGCGCCACGCTTCCCGAAGGGAGAAAGGCGGACAGGTATCCGGTAAGCGGCAGGGTCGGAACAGGAG
AGCGCACGAGGGAGCTTCCAGGGGGAAACGCCTGGTATCTTTATAGTCCTGTCGGGTTTCGCCACCTCTG
ACTTGAGCGTCGATTTTTGTGATGCTCGTCAGGGGGGCGGAGCCTATGGAAAAACGCCAGCAACGCGGCC
TTTTTACGGTTCCTGGCCTTTTGCTGGCCTTTTGCTCACATGTTCTTTCCTGCGTTATCCCCTGATTCTG
TGGATAACCGTATTACCGCCTTTGAGTGAGCTGATACCGCTCGCCGCAGCCGAACGACCGAGCGCAGCGA
GTCAGTGAGCGAGGAAGCGGAAGAGCGCCAGAAGGCCGCCAGAGAGGCCGAGCGCGGCCGTGAGGCTTGG
ACGCTAGGGCAGGGCATGAAAAAGCCCGTAGCGGGCTGCTACGGGCGTCTGACGCGGTGGAAAGGGGGAG
GGGATGTTGTCTACATGGCTCTGCTGTAGTGAGTGGGTTGCGCTCCGGCAGCGGTCCTGATCAATCGTCA
CCCTTTCTCGGTCCTTCAACGTTCCTGACAACGAGCCTCCTTTTCGCCAATCCATCGACAATCACCGCGA
GTCCCTGCTCGAACGCTGCGTCCGGACCGGCTTCGTCGAAGGCGTCTATCGCGGCCCGCAACAGCGGCGA
GAGCGGAGCCTGTTCAACGGTGCCGCCGCGCTCGCCGGCATCGCTGTCGCCGGCCTGCTCCTCAAGCACG
GCCCCAACAGTGAAGTAGCTGATTGTCATCAGCGCATTGACGGCGTCCCCGGCCGAAAAACCCGCCTCGC
AGAGGAAGCGAAGCTGCGCGTCGGCCGTTTCCATCTGCGGTGCGCCCGGTCGCGTGCCGGCATGGATGCG
CGCGCCATCGCGGTAGGCGAGCAGCGCCTGCCTGAAGCTGCGGGCATTCCCGATCAGAAATGAGCGCCAG
TCGTCGTCGGCTCTCGGCACCGAATGCGTATGATTCTCCGCCAGCATGGCTTCGGCCAGTGCGTCGAGCA
GCGCCCGCTTGTTCCTGAAGTGCCAGTAAAGCGCCGGCTGCTGAACCCCCAACCGTTCCGCCAGTTTGCG
TGTCGTCAGACCGTCTACGCCGACCTCGTTCAACAGGTCCAGGGCGGCACGGATCACTGTATTCGGCTGC
AACTTTGTCATGCTTGACACTTTATCACTGATAAACATAATATGTCCACCAACTTATCAGTGATAAAGAA
TCCGCGCGTTCAATCGGACCAGCGGAGGCTGGTCCGGAGGCCAGACGTGAAACCCAACATACCCCTGATC
GTAATTCTGAGCACTGTCGCGCTCGACGCTGTCGGCATCGGCCTGATTATGCCGGTGCTGCCGGGCCTCC
TGCGCGATCTGGTTCACTCGAACGACGTCACCGCCCACTATGGCATTCTGCTGGCGCTGTATGCGTTGGT
GCAATTTGCCTGCGCACCTGTGCTGGGCGCGCTGTCGGATCGTTTCGGGCGGCGGCCAATCTTGCTCGTC
TCGCTGGCCGGCGCCAGATCTGGGGAACCCTGTGGTTGGCATGCACATACAAATGGACGAACGGATAAAC
CTTTTCACGCCCTTTTAAATATCCGATTATTCTAATAAACGCTCTTTTCTCTTAGGTTTACCCGCCAATA
TATCCTGTCAAACACTGATAGTTTAAACGTTGCGATTAAGAATTCGAGCTCGGTACCCCCCTACTCCAAA
AATGTCAAAGATACAGTCTCAGAAGACCAAAGGGCTATTGAGACTTTTCAACAAAGGGTAATTTCGGGAA
ACCTCCTCGGATTCCATTGCCCAGCTATCTGTCACTTCATCGAAAGGACAGTAGAAAAGGAAGGTGGCTC
CTACAAATGCCATCATTGCGATAAAGGAAAGGCTATCATTCAAGATGCCTCTGCCGACAGTGGTCCCAAA
GATGGACCCCCACCCACGAGGAGCATCGTGGAAAAAGAAGACGTTCCAACCACGTCTTCAAAGCAAGTGG
ATTGATGTGACATCTCCACTGACGTAAGGGATGACGCACAATCCCACTATCCTTCGCAAGACCCTTCCTC
TATATAAGGAAGTTCATTTCATTTGGAGAGGACAGCCCAAGCTTCGACTCTAGAGGATCCCCTTAAATCG
ATATGGAACGAGCTATACAAGGAAACGACGCTAGGGAACAAGCTAACAGTGAACGTTGGGATGGAGGATC
AGGAGGTACCACTTCTCCCTTCAAACTTCCTGACGAAAGTCCGAGTTGGACTGAGTGGCGGCTACATAAC
GATGAGACGAATTCGAATCAAGATAATCCCCTTGGTTTCAAGGAAAGCTGGGGTTTCGGGAAAGTTGTAT
TTAAGAGATATCTCAGATACGACAGGACGGAAGCTTCACTGCACAGAGTCCTTGGATCTTGGACGGGAGA
TTCGGTTAACTATGCAGCATCTCGATTTTTCGGTTTCGACCAGATCGGATGTACCTATAGTATTCGGTTT
CGAGGAGTTAGTATCACCGTTTCTGGAGGGTCTCGAACTCTTCAGCATCTCTGTGAGATGGCAATTCGGT
CTAAGCAAGAACTGCTACAGCTTGCCCCAATCGAAGTGGAAAGTAATGTATCAAGAGGATGCCCTGAAGG
TACTCAAACCTTCGAAAAAGAAAGCGAGTAAGTCGAGGGCGAGCTCGAATTCGGTACGCTGAAATCACCA
GTCTCTCTCTACAAATCTATCTCTCTCTATTTTCTCCATAAATAATGTGTGAGTAGTTTCCCGATAAGGG
AAATTAGGGTTCTTATAGGGTTTCGCTCATGTGTTGAGCATATAAGAAACCCTTAGTATGTATTTGTATT
TGTAAAATACTTCTATCAATAAAATTTCTAATTCCTAAAACCAAAATCCAGTACTAAAATCCAGATCTCC
CTGCAGGTCCCCAGATTAGCCTTTTCAATTTCAGAAAGAATGCTAACCCACAGATGGTTAGAGAGGCTTA
CGCAGCAGGTCTCATCAAGACGATCTACCCGAGCAATAATCTCCAGGAAATCAAATACCTTCCCAAGAAG
GTTAAAGATGCAGTCAAAAGATTCAGGACTAACTGCATCAAGAACACAGAGAAAGATATATTTCTCAAGA
TCAGAAGTACTATTCCAGTATGGACGATTCAAGGCTTGCTTCACAAACCAAGGCAAGTAATAGAGATTGG
AGTCTCTAAAAAGGTAGTTCCCACTGAATCAAAGGCCATGGAGTCAAAGATTCAAATAGAGGACCTAACA
GAACTCGCCGTAAAGACTGGCGAACAGTTCATACAGAGTCTCTTACGACTCAATGACAAGAAGAAAATCT
TCGTCAACATGGTGGAGCACGACACACTTGTCTACTCCAAAAATATCAAAGATACAGTCTCAGAAGACCA
AAGGGCAATTGAGACTTTTCAACAAAGGGTAATATCCGGAAACCTCCTCGGATTCCATTGCCCAGCTATC
TGTCACTTTATTGTGAAGATAGTGGAAAAGGAAGGTGGCTCCTACAAATGCCATCATTGCGATAAAGGAA
AGGCCATCGTTGAAGATGCCTCTGCCGACAGTGGTCCCAAAGATGGACCCCCACCCACGAGGAGCATCGT
GGAAAAAGAAGACGTTCCAACCACGTCTTCAAAGCAAGTGGATTGATGTGATATCTCCACTGACGTAAGG
GATGACGCACAATCCCACTATCCTTCGCAAGACCCTTCCTCTATATAAGGAAGTTCATTTCATTTGGAGA
GAACACGGGGGACAAGTTTGTACAAAAAAGCAGGCTCCACCACTAGTATGGACGACAGTGGGCATCATGA
GAATGGAAGGCATAAACCACCTAAGGGCCAGTGGTTTATGCAGCATCAGCCATCAATGAAGCAGATAATG
GCTATCATGGGCGAAAGAGATGCTGCTATTCAGGAGAGGAACTTGGCTCTTTCCGAAAAAAGGGCTGCCT
TGGCAGAGCGAGACATGGCCATCTTGCAACGCGATTCAGCTATAGCAGAACGAAAAAGTGCCATAATGGA
GCGGGACAATGCCATTACCACTCTTCAGTATCGGGAAAACTCAATGAACAGTGGTAACATGTCTCCTTGT
CCGCCCGGGTGTCAAATTGCACACGAAGTGAAACACATGCACCATCCACAACAGCGTGTACATCATCAAC
CACAGTTGGGAGAACCTATATTTAACCACAGCGATATGCACATGAATGAGTCATCCTTACCATCGTCACC
AGCTGCTCCAGAGCCCACAAAATCCTGTAGGAACAAAAGATCCAAGGAGGCAAAGTTAGTGTCATCTTCT
AAAAAGACTTCAAAGCAATCAAAGAAAGTGAAAAAGGAAGGTGAAGAACTTAGCAAGACAATGCTTGACG
AATCGCAGGAGTGGAATGGCGCCCAAGAGATGGGTGGTGGAAGTGATGACGTTAATAGGCAGTTGGGTGT
GTCAAAGCCAGACTGGAAGGATCAGGCTCTGGGGCTCAACCAGGTTTCTTTTGATGAATCAACCATGCCA
GTTCCAATATGTTCCTGCACCGGAATTTTAAGGCCTTGCTACAAATGGGGAAATGGAGGTTGGCAATCTT
CATGTTGTACAAACAATTTGTCAATGTATCCATTACCAGCGCTTCCTAACAAGCGACATGCTAGAATTGG
TGGTCGGAAAATGAGTGGGAGTGCATTCACCAAGCTGCTTAGCCGCCTGGCTGCTGAAGGCCACGATCTA
TCAAATCCAGTTGATCTTAAGGACAACTGGGCAAAGCATGGGACAAACCGCTACATCACCATCAAGCCCG
GGGACCCAGCTTTCTTGTACAAAGTGGTTGATAACAGCGGGTTAATTAACATCTTTTACCCATACGATGT
TCCTGACTATGCGGGCTATCCCTATGACGTCCCGGACTATGCAGGATCCTATCCATATGACGTTCCAGAT
TACGCTGCTCAGTGCAGCGCTTAGAGCTCGAATTTCCCCGATCGTTCAAACATTTGGCAATAAAGTTTCT
TAAGATTGAATCCTGTTGCCGGTCTTGCGATGATTATCATATAATTTCTGTTGAATTACGTTAAGCATGT
AATAATTAACATGTAATGCATGACGTTATTTATGAGATGGGTTTTTATGATTAGAGTCCCGCAATTATAC
ATTTAATACGCGATAGAAAACAAAATATAGCGCGCAAACTAGGATAAATTATCGCGCGCGGTGTCATCTA
TGTTACTAGATCGGGAATTAGCTTCATCAACGCAAGACATGCGCACGACCGTCTGACAGGAGAGGAATTT
CCGACGAGCACAGAAAGGACTTGCTCTTGGACGTAGGCCTATTTCTCAGGCACATGTATCAAGTGTTCGG
ACGTGGGTTTTCGATGGTGTATCAGCCGCCGCCAACTGGGAGATGAGGAGGCTTTCTTGGGGGGCAGTCA
GCAGTTCATTTCACAAGACAGAGGAACTTGTAAGGAGATGCACTGATTTATCTTGGCGCAAACCAGCAGG
ACGAATTAGTGGGAATAGCCCGCGAATATCTAAGTTATGCCTGTCGGCATGAGCAGAAACTTCCAATTCG
AAACAGTTTGGAGAGGTTGTTTTTGGGCATACCTTTTGTTAGTCAGCCTCTCGATTGCTCATCGTCATTA
CACAGTACCGAAGTTTGATCGATCTAGTAACATAGATGACACCGCGCGCGATAATTTATCCTAGTTTGCG
CGCTATATTTTGTTTTCTATCGCGTATTAAATGTATAATTGCGGGACTCTAATCATAAAAACCCATCTCA
TAAATAACGTCATGCATTACATGTTAATTATTACATGCTTAACGTAATTCAACAGAAATTATATGATAAT
CATCGCAAGACCGGCAACAGGATTCAATCTTAAGAAACTTTATTGCCAAATGTTTGAACGATCTGCTTCG
ACGCACTCCTTCTTTACTCCACCATCTCGTCCTTATTGAAAACGTGGGTAGCACCAAAACGAATCAAGTC
GCTGGAACTGAAGTTACCAATCACGCTGGATGATTTGCCAGTTGGATTAATCTTGCCTTTCCCCGCATGA
ATAATATTGATGAATGCATGCGTGAGGGGTATTTCGATTTTGGCAATAGCTGCAATTGCCGCGACATCCT
CCAACGAGCATAATTCTTCAGAAAAATAGCGATGTTCCATGTTGTCAGGGCATGCATGATGCACGTTATG
AGGTGACGGTGCTAGGCAGTATTCCCTCAAAGTTTCATAGTCAGTATCATATTCATCATTGCATTCCTGC
AAGAGAGAATTGAGACGCAATCCACACGCTGCGGCAACCTTCCGGCGTTCGTGGTCTATTTGCTCTTGGA
CGTTGCAAACGTAAGTGTTGGATCCCGGTCGGCATCTACTCTATTCCTTTGCCCTCGGACGAGTGCTGGG
GCGTCGGTTTCCACTATCGGCGAGTACTTCTACACAGCCATCGGTCCAGACGGCCGCGCTTCTGCGGGCG
ATTTGTGTACGCCCGACAGTCCCGGCTCCGGATCGGACGATTGCGTCGCATCGACCCTGCGCCCAAGCTG
CATCATCGAAATTGCCGTCAACCAAGCTCTGATAGAGTTGGTCAAGACCAATGCGGAGCATATACGCCCG
GAGCCGCGGCGATCCTGCAAGCTCCGGATGCCTCCGCTCGAAGTAGCGCGTCTGCTGCTCCATACAAGCC
AACCACGGCCTCCAGAAGAAGATGTTGGCGACCTCGTATTGGGAATCCCCGAACATCGCCTCGCTCCAGT
CAATGACCGCTGTTATGCGGCCATTGTCCGTCAGGACATTGTTGGAGCCGAAATCCGCGTGCACGAGGTG
CCGGACTTCGGGGCAGTCCTCGGCCCAAAGCATCAGCTCATCGAGAGCCTGCGCGACGGACGCACTGACG
GTGTCGTCCATCACAGTTTGCCAGTGATACACATGGGGATCAGCAATCGCGCATATGAAATCACGCCATG
TAGTGTATTGACCGATTCCTTGCGGTCCGAATGGGCCGAACCCGCTCGTCTGGCTAAGATCGGCCGCAGC
GATCGCATCCATGGCCTCCGCGACCGGCTGCAGAACAGCGGGCAGTTCGGTTTCAGGCAGGTCTTGCAAC
GTGACACCCTGTGCACGGCGGGAGATGCAATAGGTCAGGCTCTCGCTGAATTCCCCAATGTCAAGCACTT
CCGGAATCGGGAGCGCGGCCGATGCAAAGTGCCGATAAACATAACGATCTTTGTAGAAACCATCGGCGCA
GCTATTTACCCGCAGGACATATCCACGCCCTCCTACATCGAAGCTGAAAGCACGAGATTCTTCGCCCTCC
GAGAGCTGCATCAGGTCGGAGACGCTGTCGAACTTTTCGATCAGAAACTTCTCGACAGACGTCGCGGTGA
GTTCAGGCTTTTTCATATCGGGGTCGTCCTCTCCAAATGAAATGAACTTCCTTATATAGAGGAAGGGTCT
TGCGAAGGATAGTGGGATTGTGCGTCATCCCTTACGTCAGTGGAGATATCACATCAATCCACTTGCTTTG
AAGACGTGGTTGGAACGTCTTCTTTTTCCACGATGCTCCTCGTGGGTGGGGGTCCATCTTTGGGACCACT
GTCGGCAGAGGCATCTTGAACGATAGCCTTTCCTTTATCGCAATGATGGCATTTGTAGGTGCCACCTTCC
TTTTCTACTGTCCTTTTGATGAAGTGACAGATAGCTGGGCAATGGAATCCGAGGAGGTTTCCCGATATTA
CCCTTTGTTGAAAAGTCTCAATAGCCCTTTGGTCTTCTGAGACTGTATCTTTGATATTCTTGGAGTAGAC
GAGAGTGTCGTGCTCCACCATGTTGACGGATCTCTAGGACGCGTCGACGCGTCGACGCGTCGACGCGTCG
ACGCGTCCTAGAAGCTAATTCACTGGCCGTCGTTTTACAACGTCGTGACTGGGAAAACCCTGGCGTTACC
CAACTTAATCGCCTTGCAGCACATCCCCCTTTCGCCAGCTGGCGTAATAGCGAAGAGGCCCGCACCGATC
GCCCTTCCCAACAGTTGCGCAGCCTGAATG
[44 nt withheld, positions 8851-8894]
C
[141 nt withheld, positions 8896-9036]
CCTTTGACGTTGGAGTCCACGTTCTTT
[37 nt withheld, positions 9064-9100]
ACCCTATCTCGGGCTATTCTTTTGATTTATAAGGGATTTTGCCGATTTCGGAACCACCATCAAACAGGAT
TTTCGCCTGCTGGGGCAAACCAGCGTGGACCGCTTGCTGCAACTCTCTCAGGGCCAGGCGGTGAAGGGCA
ATCAGCTGTTGCCCGTCTCACTGGTGAAAAGAAAAACCACCCCAGTACATTAAAAACGTCCGCAATGTGT
TATTAAGTTGTCTAAGCGTCAATTTGTTTACACCACAATATATCCTGCCACCAGCCAGCCAACAGCTCCC
CGACCGGCAGCTCGGCACAAAATCACCACTCGATACAGGCAGCCCATCAGTCCGGGACGGCGTCAGCGGG
AGAGCCGTTGTAAGGCGGCAGACTTTGCTCATGTTACCGATGCTATTCGGAAGAACGGCAACTAAGCTGC
CGGGTTTGAAACACGGATGATCTCGCGGAGGGTAGCATGTTGATTGTAACGATGACAGAGCGTTGCTGCC
TGTGATCAAATATCATCTCCCTCGCAGAGATCCGAATTATCAGCCTTCTTATTCATTTCTCGCTTAACCG
TGACAGGCTGTCGATCTTGAGAACTATGCCGACATAATAGGAAATCGCTGGATAAAGCCGCTGAGGAAGC
TGAGTGGCGCTATTTCTTTAGAAGTGAACGTTGACGATATCAACTCCCCTATCCATTGCTCACCGAATGG
TACAGGTCGGGGACCCGAAGTTCCGACTGTCGGCCTGATGCATCCCCGGCTGATCGACCCCAGATCTGGG
GCTGAGAAAGCCCAGTAAGGAAACAACTGTAGGTTCGAGTCGCGAGATCCCCCGGAACCAAAGGAAGTAG
GTTAAACCCGCTCCGATCAGGCCGAGCCACGCCAGGCCGAGAACATTGGTTCCTGTAGGCATCGGGATTG
GCGGATCAAACACTAAAGCTACTGGAACGAGCAGAAGTCCTCCGGCCGCCAGTTGCCAGGCGGTAAAGGT
GAGCAGAGGCACGGGAGGTTGCCACTTGCGGGTCAGCACGGTTCCGAACGCCATGGAAACCGCCCCCGCC
AGGCCCGCTGCGACGCCGACAGGATCTAGCGCTGCGTTTGGTGTCAACACCAACAGCGCCACGCCCGCAG
TTCCGCAAATAGCCCCCAGGACCGCCATCAATCGTATCGGGCTACCTAGCAGAGCGGCAGAGATGAACAC
GACCATCAGCGGCTGCACAGCGCCTACCGTCGCCGCGACCCCGCCCGGCAGGCGGTAGACCGAAATAAAC
AACAAGCTCCAGAATAGCGAAATATTAAGTGCGCCGAGGATGAAGATGCGCATCCACCAGATTCCCGTTG
GAATCTGTCGGACGATCATCACGAGCAATAAACCCGCCGGCAACGCCCGCAGCAGCATACCGGCGACCCC
TCGGCCTCGCTGTTCGGGCTCCACGAAAACGCCGGACAGATGCGCCTTGTGAGCGTCCTTGGGGCCGTCC
TCCTGTTTGAAGACCGACAGCCCAATGATCTCGCCGTCGATGTAGGCGCCGAATGCCACGGCATCTCGCA
ACCGTTCAGCGAACGCCTCCATGGGCTTTTTCTCCTCGTGCTCGTAAACGGACCCGAACATCTCTGGAGC
TTTCTTCAGGGCCGACAATCGGATCTCGCGGAAATCCTGCACGTCGGCCGCTCCAAGCCGTCGAATCTGA
GCCTTAATCACAATTGTCAATTTTAATCCTCTGTTTATCGGCAGTTCGTAGAGCGCGCCGTGCGTCCCGA
GCGATACTGAGCGAAGCAAGTGCGTCGAGCAGTGCCCGCTTGTTCCTGAAATGCCAGTAAAGCGCTGGCT
GCTGAACCCCCAGCCGGAACTGACCCCACAAGGCCCTAGCGTTTGCAATGCACCAGGTCATCATTGACCC
AGGCGTGTTCCACCAGGCCGCTGCCTCGCAACTCTTCGCAGGCTTCGCCGACCTGCTCGCGCCACTTCTT
CACGCGGGTGGAATCCGATCCGCACATGAGGCGGAAGGTTTCCAGCTTGAGCGGGTACGGCTCCCGGTGC
GAGCTGAAATAGTCGAACATCCGTCGGGCCGTCGGCGACAGCTTGCGGTACTTCTCCCATATGAATTTCG
TGTAGTGGTCGCCAGCAAACAGCACGACGATTTCCTCGTCGATCAGGACCTGGCAACGGGACGTTTTCTT
GCCACGGTCCAGGACGCGGAAGCGGTGCAGCAGCGACACCGATTCCAGGTGCCCAACGCGGTCGGACGTG
AAGCCCATCGCCGTCGCCTGTAGGCGCGACAGGCATTCCTCGGCCTTCGTGTAATACCGGCCATTGATCG
ACCAGCCCAGGTCCTGGCAAAGCTCGTAGAACGTGAAGGTGATCGGCTCGCCGATAGGGGTGCGCTTCGC
GTACTCCAACACCTGCTGCCACACCAGTTCGTCATCGTCGGCCCGCAGCTCGACGCCGGTGTAGGTGATC
TTCACGTCCTTGTTGACGTGGAAAATGACCTTGTTTTGCAGCGCCTCGCGCGGGATTTTCTTGTTGCGCG
TGGTGAACAGGGCAGAGCGGGCCGTGTCGTTTGGCATCGCTCGCATCGTGTCCGGCCACGGCGCAATATC
GAACAAGGAAAGCTGCATTTCCTTGATCTGCTGCTTCGTGTGTTTCAGCAACGCGGCCTGCTTGGCCTCG
CTGACCTGTTTTGCCAGGTCCTCGCCGGCGGTTTTTCGCTTCTTGGTCGTCATAGTTCCTCGCGTGTCGA
TGGTCATCGACTTCGCCAAACCTGCCGCCTCCTGTTCGAGACGACGCGAACGCTCCACGGCGGCCGATGG
CGCGGGCAGGGCAGGGGGAGCCAGTTGCACGCTGTCGCGCTCGATCTTGGCCGTAGCTTGCTGGACCATC
GAGCCGACGGACTGGAAGGTTTCGCGGGGCGCACGCATGACGGTGCGGCTTGCGATGGTTTCGGCATCCT
CGGCGGAAAACCCCGCGTCGATCAGTTCTTGCCTGTATGCCTTCCGGTCAAACGTCCGATTCATTCACCC
TCCTTGCGGGATTGCCCCGACTCACGCCGGGGCAATGTGCCCTTATTCCTGATTTGACCCGCCTGGTGCC
TTGGTGTCCAGATAATCCACCTTATCGGCAATGAAGTCGGTCCCGTAGACCGTCTGGCCGTCCTTCTCGT
ACTTGGTATTCCGAATCTTGCCCTGCACGAATACCAGCGACCCCTTGCCCAAATACTTGCCGTGGGCCTC
GGCCTGAGAGCCAAAACACTTGATGCGGAAGAAGTCGGTGCGCTCCTGCTTGTCGCCGGCATCGTTGCGC
CACATCTAGGTACTAAAACAATTCATCCAGTAAAATATAATATTTTATTTTCTCCCAATCAGGCTTGATC
CCCAGTAAGTCAAAAAATAGCTCGACATACTGTTCTTCCCCGATATCCTCCCTGATCGACCGGACGCAGA
AGGCAATGTCATACCACTTGTCCGCCCTGCCGCTTCTCCCAAGATCAATAAAGCCACTTACTTTGCCATC
TTTCACAAAGATGTTGCTGTCTCCCAGGTCGCCGTGGGAAAAGACAAGTTCCTCTTCGGGCTTTTCCGTC
TTTAAAAAATCATACAGCTCGCGCGGATCTTTAAATGGAGTGTCTTCTTCCCAGTTTTCGCAATCCACAT
CGGCCAGATCGTTATTCAGTAAGTAATCCAATTCGGCTAAGCGGCTGTCTAAGCTATTCGTATAGGGACA
ATCCGATATGTCGATGGAGTGAAAGAGCCTGATGCACTCCGCATACAGCTCGATAATCTTTTCAGGGCTT
TGTTCATCTTCATACTCTTCCGAGCAAAGGACGCCATCGGCCTCACTCATGAGCAGATTGCTCCAGCCAT
CATGCCGTTCAAAGTGCAGGACCTTTGGAACAGGCAGCTTTCCTTCCAGCCATAGCATCATGTCCTTTTC
CCGTTCCACATCATAGGTGGTCCCTTTATACCGGCTGTCCGTCATTTTTAAATATAGGTTTTCATTTTCT
CCCACCAGCTTATATACCTTAGCAGGAGACATTCCTTCCGTATCTTTTACGCAGCGGTATTTTTCGATCA
GTTTTTTCAATTCCGGTGATATTCTCATTTTAGCCATTTATTATTTCCTTCCTCTTTTCTACAGTATTTA
AAGATACCCCAAGAAGCTAATTATAACAAGACGAACTCCAATTCACTGTTCCTTGCATTCTAAAACCTTA
AATACCAGAAAACAGCTTTTTCAAAGTTGTTTTCAAAGTTGGCGTATAACATAGTATCGACGGAGCCGAT
TTTGAAACCACAATTATGGGTGATGCTGCCAACTTACTGATTTAGTGTATGATGGTGTTTTTGAGGTGCT
CCAGTGGCTTCTGTTTCTATCAGCTGTCCCTCCTGTTCAGCTACTGACGGGGTGGTGCGTAACGGCAAAA
GCACCGCCGGACATCAGCGCTATCTCTGCTCTCACTGCCGTAAAACATGGCAACTGCAGTTCACTTACAC
CGCTTCTCAACCCGGTACGCACCAGAAAATCATTGATATGGCCATGAATGGCGTTGGATGCCGGGCAACA
GCCCGCATTATGGGCGTTGGCCTCAACACGATTTTACGTCACTTAAAAAACTCAGGCCGCAGTCGGTAAC
CTCGCGCATACAGCCGGGCAGTGACGTCATCGTCTGCGCGGAAATGGACGAACAGTGGGGCTATGTCGGG
GCTAAATCGCGCCAGCGCTGGCTGTTTTACGCGTATGACAGTCTCCGGAAGACGGTTGTTGCGCACGTAT
TCGGTGAACGCACTATGGCGACGCTGGGGCGTCTTATGAGCCTGCTGTCACCCTTTGACGTGGTGATATG
GATGACGGATGGCTGGCCGCTGTATGAATCCCGCCTGAAGGGAAAGCTGCACGTAATCAGCAAGCGATAT
ACGCAGCGAATTGAGCGGCATAACCTGAATCTGAGGCAGCACCTGGCACGGCTGGGACGGAAGTCGCTGT
CGTTCTCAAAATCGGTGGAGCTGCATGACAAAGTCATCGGGCATTATCTGAACATAAAACACTATCAATA
AGTTGGAGTCATTACCCAATTATGATAGAATTTACAAGCTATAAGGTTATTGTCCTGGGTTTCAAGCATT
AGTCCATGCAAGTTTTTATGCTTTGCCCATTCTATAGATATATTGATAAGCGCGCTGCCTATGCCTTGCC
CCCTGAAATCCTTACATACGGCGATATCTTCTATATAAAAGATATATTATCTTATCAGTATTGTCAATAT
ATTCAAGGCAATCTGCCTCCTCATCCTCTTCATCCTCTTCGTCTTGGTAGCTTTTTAAATATGGCGCTTC
ATAGAGTAATTCTGTAAAGGTCCAATTCTCGTTTTCATACCTCGGTATAATCTTACCTATCACCTCAAAT
GGTTCGCTGGGTTTATCGCACCCCCGAACACGAGCACGGCACCCGCGACCACTATGCCAAGAATGCCCAA
GGTAAAAATTGCCGGCCCCGCCATGAAGTCCGTGAATGCCCCGACGGCCGAAGTGAAGGGCAGGCCGCCA
CCCAGGCCGCCGCCCTCACTGCCCGGCACCTGGTCGCTGAATGTCGATGCCAGCACCTGCGGCACGTCAA
TGCTTCCGGGCGTCGCGCTCGGGCTGATCGCCCATCCCGTTACTGCCCCGATCCCGGCAATGGCAAGGAC
TGCCAGCGCTGCCATTTTTGGGGTGAGGCCGTTCGCGGCCGAGGGGCGCAGCCCCTGGGGGGATGGGAGG
CCCGCGTTAGCGGGCCGGGAGGGTTCGAGAAGGGGGGGCACCCCCCTTCGGCGTGCGCGGTCACGCGCAC
AGGGCGCAGCCCTGGTTAAAAACAAGGTTTATAAATATTGGTTTAAAAGCAGGTTAAAAGACAGGTTAGC
GGTGGCCGAAAAACGGGCGGAAACCCTTGCAAATGCTGGATTTTCTGCCTGTGGACAGCCCCTCAAATGT
CAATAGGTGCGCCCCTCATCTGTCAGCACTCTGCCCCTCAAGTGTCAAGGATCGCGCCCCTCATCTGTCA
GTAGTCGCGCCCCTCAAGTGTCAATACCGCAGGGCACTTATCCCCAGGCTTGTCCACATCATCTGTGGGA
AACTCGCGTAAAATCAGGCGTTTTCGCCGATTTGCGAGGCTGGCCAGCTCCACGTCGCCGGCCGAAATCG
AGCCTGCCCCTCATCTGTCAACGCCGCGCCGGGTGAGTCGGCCCCTCAAGTGTCAACGTCCGCCCCTCAT
CTGTCAGTGAGGGCCAAGTTTTCCGCGAGGTATCCACAACGCCGGCGGCCGCGGTGTCTCGCACACGGCT
TCGACGGCGTTTCTGGCGCGTTTGCAGGGCCATAGACGGCCGCCAGCCCAGCGGCGAGGGCAACCAGCCC
GGTGAGCGTCGGAAAGGCGC
