>Addgene plasmid #126248 | pGWB14-LYX030 | depositor partial sequence | sequence record 241522 | Niben101Scf00508g09017.1
ATGGACGACAGTGGGCATCATGAGAATGGAAGGCATAAACCACCTAAGGGCCAGTGGTTTATGCAGCATC
AGCCATCAATGAAGCAGATAATGGCTATCATGGGCGAAAGAGATGCTGCTATTCAGGAGAGGAACTTGGC
TCTTTCCGAAAAAAGGGCTGCCTTGGCAGAGCGAGACATGGCCATCTTGCAACGCGATTCAGCTATAGCA
GAACGAAAAAGTGCCATAATGGAGCGGGACAATGCCATTACCACTCTTCAGTATCGGGAAAACTCAATGA
ACAGTGGTAACATGTCTCCTTGTCCGCCCGGGTGTCAAATTGCACACGAAGTGAAACACATGCACCATCC
ACAACAGCGTGTACATCATCAACCACAGTTGGGAGAACCTATATTTAACCACAGCGATATGCACATGAAT
GAGTCATCCTTACCATCGTCACCAGCTGCTCCAGAGCCCACAAAATCCTGTAGGAACAAAAGATCCAAGG
AGGCAAAGTTAGTGTCATCTTCTAAAAAGACTTCAAAGCAATCAAAGAAAGTGAAAAAGGAAGGTGAAGA
ACTTAGCAAGACAATGCTTGACGAATCGCAGGAGTGGAATGGCGCCCAAGAGATGGGTGGTGGAAGTGAT
GACGTTAATAGGCAGTTGGGTGTGTCAAAGCCAGACTGGAAGGATCAGGCTCTGGGGCTCAACCAGGTTT
CTTTTGATGAATCAACCATGCCAGTTCCAATATGTTCCTGCACCGGAATTTTAAGGCCTTGCTACAAATG
GGGAAATGGAGGTTGGCAATCTTCATGTTGTACAAACAATTTGTCAATGTATCCATTACCAGCGCTTCCT
AACAAGCGACATGCTAGAATTGGTGGTCGGAAAATGAGTGGGAGTGCATTCACCAAGCTGCTTAGCCGCC
TGGCTGCTGAAGGCCACGATCTATCAAATCCAGTTGATCTTAAGGACAACTGGGCAAAGCATGGGACAAA
CCGCTACATCACCATCAAG
